>Addgene plasmid #39550 | pAraTM-2BTMCYL980A | depositor partial sequence | sequence record 49963 | Integrin alpha2B L980A TM-CYTO (subcloned in pAraTM as a SacI/KpnI fragment)
GCGATTCCGATTTGGTGGGTGCTGGTGGGCGTGCTGGGCGGCCTGCTGCTGGCGACCATTCTGGTGCTGG
CGATGTGGAAAGTGGGCTTTTTTAAACGCAACCGCCCGCCGCTGGAAGAAGATGATGAAGAAGGCGAA
