>Addgene plasmid #39550 | pAraTM-2BTMCYL980A | addgene partial sequence | sequence record 51648 | MBP-F 5'-GATGAAGCCCTGAAAGACGCGCAG-3'
GTGCGGATATGCGGAGCTCGCGATTCCGATTTGGTGGGTGCTGGTGGGCGTGCTGGGCGGCCTGCTGCTG
GCGACCATTCTGGTGCTGGCGATGTGGAAAGTGGGCTTTTTTAAACGCAACCGCCCGCCGCTGGAAGAAG
ATGATGAAGAAGGCGAAGGTACCATGAACGAGTCGCTCCATCCACCGATGGATAATCGGGTACGCGAGGC
TTGTCAGTACATCAGCGATCACCTGGCAGACAGCAATTTTGATATCGCCAGCGTCGCACAGCATGTTTGC
TTGTCGCCGTCGCGTCTGTCACATCTTTTCCGCCAGCAGTTAGGGATTAGCGTCTTAAGCTGGCGCGAGG
ACCAACGTATCAGCCAGGCGAAGCTGCTTTTGAGCACCACCCGGATGCCTATCGCCACCGTCGGTCGCAA
TGTTGGTTTTGACGATCAACTCTATTTCTCGCGGGTATTTAAAAAATGCACCGGGGCCAGCCCGAGCGAG
TTCCGTGCCGGTTGTGAAGAAAAAGTGAATGATGTAGCCGTCAAGTTGTCATAAAAGCTTGGCTGTTTTG
GCGGATGAGAGAAGATTTCAGCCTGATACAGATTAAATCCCGAACGCCGAAACGGTCTGATAAAACAGAA
ATTGGCCTGGGCGCCAGTAGCGCGGTGGT
