>Addgene plasmid #39550 | pAraTM-2BTMCYL980A | addgene partial sequence | sequence record 51651 | pBAD-rev
CGCAACAGCCAAGCTTTTATGACAACTTGACGGCTACATCATTCACTTTTTCTTCACAACCGGCACGGAA
CTCGCTCGGGCTGGCCCCGGTGCATTTTTTAAATACCCGCGAGAAATAGAGTTGATCGTCAAAACCAACA
TTGCGACCGACGGTGGCGATAGGCATCCGGGTGGTGCTCAAAAGCAGCTTCGCCTGGCTGATACGTTGGT
CCTCGCGCCAGCTTAAGACGCTAATCCCTAACTGCTGGCGGAAAAGATGTGACAGACGCGACGGCGACAA
GCAAACATGCTGTGCGACGCTGGCGATATCAAAATTGCTGTCTGCCAGGTGATCGCTGATGTACTGACAA
GCCTCGCGTACCCGATTATCCATCGGTGGATGGAGCGACTCGTTCATGGTACCTTCGCCTTCTTCATCAT
CTTCTTCCAGCGGCGGGCGGTTGCGTTTAAAAAAGCCCACTTTCCACATCGCCAGCACCAGAATGGTCGC
CAGCAGCAGGCCGCCCAGCACGCCCACCAGCACCCACCAAATCGGAATCGCGAGCTCCGCATAATCCGGC
ACATCATACGGATAAGTCTGCGCGTCTTTCAGGGCTTCATCGACAGTCTGACGACCGCTGGCGGCGTTGA
TCACCGCAGTACGCACGGCATACCAGAAAGCGGACATCTGCGGGATGTTCGGCATGATTTCACCTTTCTG
GGCGTTTTCCATAGTGGCGGCAATACGTGGATCTTTCGCCAACTCTTCCTCGTAAGACTTCAGCGCTACG
GCACCCAGCGGTTTGTCTTTATTAACCGCTTCCAGACCTTCATCAGTCAGCAGATAGTTTTCGAGGAACT
CTTTTGCCAGCTCTTTGTTCGGACTGGCGGCGTTAATACCTGCGCTCAGCACGCCAACGAACGGTTTGGA
TGGTTGACCCTTGAAGGTCGGCAGTACCGTTACACCATAATTCACTTTGCTGGTGTCGATGTTGGACCAT
GCCCACGGGCCGTTGATGGTCATCGCTGTTTCGC
