[The description below was written by a language model from this plasmid's Addgene catalogue record.]
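Description:
pAraTM-2BTMCYL980A is a bacterial expression plasmid built on a pTrc99 backbone (5,611 bp without insert). It is maintained as a high-copy plasmid in E. coli under kanamycin selection. The record does not list the origin of replication or provide a feature table, so the detailed layout of the backbone cannot be confirmed here.

The payload is a short synthetic insert of 138 bp encoding the transmembrane and cytoplasmic (TM-CYTO) region of integrin alpha2B carrying an L980A point substitution. It was cloned between SacI and KpnI sites, both of which remain intact, and is expressed from a Tac promoter, a hybrid trp/lac promoter normally regulated by the lac repressor and inducible in E. coli. The plasmid name and the associated publication title tie it to the AraTM assay, a method for identifying juxtamembrane and transmembrane interactions in cell membranes. In assays of this type, a membrane-spanning segment of interest is generally fused to the AraC transcription factor, so that self-association of the segment in the bacterial inner membrane drives an AraC-dependent reporter. However, the catalogue fields do not list the fusion partners, tags or reporter, so those details should be checked against the full sequence.

As a single-residue alanine mutant, the construct most plausibly serves as a comparison against a wild-type integrin alpha2B TM-CYTO version, testing how residue L980 contributes to association of the domain. The record does not state this purpose explicitly.
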