Addgene plasmid #39550: pAraTM-2BTMCYL980A
Depositing lab: Bryan Berger. Depositing organization: Lehigh University. Publication: Identifying Key Juxtamembrane Interactions in Cell Membranes Using AraTM. Su PC, Berger BW. J Biol Chem. 2012 Jul 22. 10.1074/jbc.M112.396895 PubMed 22822084.
Backbone
  Vector backbone: pTrc99
  Backbone size w/o insert (bp): 5611
  Vector type: Bacterial Expression
Growth in bacteria
  Bacterial resistance: Kanamycin, 50 μg/mL
  Growth temperature: 37°C
  Growth strain: DH5alpha
  Copy number: High Copy
Gene/Insert
  Gene/Insert name: Integrin alpha2B L980A TM-CYTO
  Species: Synthetic
  Insert size (bp): 138
  Promoter: Tac
  Cloning method: Restriction Enzyme; 5′ cloning site SacI (not destroyed); 3′ cloning site KpnI (not destroyed)
  Sequencing primers: 5′ ATG CCA TAG CAT TTT TAT CC; 3′ AAGCTTTTATGACAACTTGACGGCTACATC
Terms and licenses: Academic/Nonprofit Terms; Industry Terms: Not Available to Industry
How to cite: pAraTM-2BTMCYL980A was a gift from Bryan Berger (Addgene plasmid # 39550 ; http://n2t.net/addgene:39550 ; RRID:Addgene_39550)
